Addgene plasmid #82814: pDONR223_MAPK7_p.T28I
Purpose: Gateway Donor vector containing MAPK7, part of the Target Accelerator Plasmid Collection.
Depositing lab: Jesse Boehm & Matthew Meyerson & David Root. Depositing organization: Broad Institute. Publication: High-throughput Phenotyping of Lung Cancer Somatic Mutations. Berger AH, Brooks AN, Wu X, Shrestha Y, Chouinard C, Piccioni F, Bagul M, Kamburov A, Imielinski M, Hogstrom L, Zhu C, Yang X, Pantel S, Sakai R, Watson J, Kaplan N, Campbell JD, Singh S, Root DE, Narayan R, Natoli T, Lahr DL, Tirosh I, Tamayo P, Getz G, Wong B, Doench J, Subramanian A, Golub TR, Meyerson M, Boehm JS. Cancer Cell. 2016 Aug 8;30(2):214-28. doi: 10.1016/j.ccell.2016.06.022. Epub 2016 Jul 28. PubMed 27478040.
Backbone
  Vector backbone: pDONR223
  Backbone manufacturer: Invitrogen
  Vector type: Gateway Entry vector
Growth in bacteria
  Bacterial resistance: Spectinomycin, 50 μg/mL
  Growth temperature: 37°C
  Growth strain: DH5alpha
  Copy number: High Copy
Gene/Insert
  Gene/Insert name: MAPK7 (alt name: NM_139033)
  Species: H. sapiens (human)
  Mutation: T28I
  Entrez Gene: MAPK7 (a.k.a. BMK1, ERK4, ERK5, PRKM7)
  Promoter: None
  Cloning method: Gateway Cloning
  Sequencing primers: 5′ M13pUC-fwd; 3′ M13-Rev
Terms and licenses: Academic/Nonprofit Terms; Industry Terms: Not Available to Industry
Depositor comments: CLOSED (stop codon immediately follows insert)
How to cite: pDONR223_MAPK7_p.T28I was a gift from Jesse Boehm & Matthew Meyerson & David Root (Addgene plasmid # 82814 ; http://n2t.net/addgene:82814 ; RRID:Addgene_82814)
