[The description below was written by a language model from this plasmid's Addgene catalogue record and pLannotate feature annotations shown in this document.]
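Description:
pDONR223_MAPK7_p.T28I is a Gateway entry clone built in the Invitrogen pDONR223 backbone, carrying the human MAPK7 open reading frame (also known as ERK5 or BMK1; reference transcript NM_139033) with a threonine-to-isoleucine substitution at residue 28. The 5,244-nt plasmid is maintained in E. coli from a high-copy ColE1/pUC-type origin. It is selected with spectinomycin through the aadA aminoglycoside adenylyltransferase gene (SmR), which lies downstream of fragments of a class 1 integron Pc promoter and a gentamicin resistance gene. These fragments appear to be remnants of the cassette from which the marker was derived.

The MAPK7 coding sequence is flanked by two attL recombination sites. The automated annotation labels them attL3 and attL2, although the upstream site sits where attL1 is normally found in a pDONR223 entry clone. These sites allow the insert to be moved by an LR Clonase reaction into any compatible Gateway destination vector. The record lists no promoter for the insert, so the plasmid serves as a shuttle and storage clone rather than an expression construct. rrnB T1 and T2 terminators upstream of the cassette insulate it from read-through transcription. A T7 promoter lies just beyond the downstream att site, pointing back toward the insert. The short lacI and lacZα fragments are backbone remnants. The clone is "closed", meaning a stop codon immediately follows the ORF, so it yields native C-terminal or N-terminally tagged protein but cannot be fused to C-terminal tags.

The plasmid belongs to the Target Accelerator Plasmid Collection, which was generated for high-throughput functional phenotyping of somatic mutations found in lung cancer. It is typically used by transferring the variant allele into expression vectors and comparing it with wild-type MAPK7.
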