Features (pLannotate 1.2.2; 12 found; start..end, strand, type, name):
    121..213     +  CDS            lacI (fragment): lac repressor; lacI; The lac repressor binds to the lac operator to inhibit transcription in E. coli. This inhibition can be relieved by adding lactose or isopropyl-β-D-thiogalactopyranoside (IPTG).
    268..295     -  terminator     rrnB T2 terminator: transcription terminator T2 from the E. coli rrnB gene
    427..470     +  terminator     rrnB T1 terminator: Escherichia coli rrnB; transcription terminator T1 from the E. coli rrnB gene
    517..553     -  CDS            lacZα (fragment): LacZα fragment of β-galactosidase; lacZ fragment
    570..665     +  protein_bind   attL3: mutant version of attL; recombination site for the Gateway® LR reaction LR Clonase™
    671..3118    +  CDS            MAPK7: MK07_HUMAN - Also known as BMK1, ERK5, PRKM7. Experimental evidence at protein level: Swiss-Prot protein existence level 1. Plays a role in various cellular processes such as proliferation, differentiation and cell survival. The upstream activator of MAPK7 is the MAPK kinase MAP2K5. Upon activation, it translocates to the nucleus and phosphorylates various downstream targets including MEF2C. EGF activates MAPK7 through a Ras-independent and MAP2K5-dependent pathway. May have a role in muscle cell differentiation. May be important for endothelial function and maintenance of blood vessel integri
   3123..3222    -  protein_bind   attL2: mutant version of attL; recombination site for the Gateway® LR reaction LR Clonase™
   3240..3258    -  promoter       T7 promoter: promoter for bacteriophage T7 RNA polymerase
   3448..3471    +  promoter       Pc promoter (fragment): intI1 (promoter lies within the coding sequence); class 1 integron promoter
   3647..3703    +  CDS            GmR (fragment): gentamycin acetyltransferase; aacC1; confers resistance to gentamycin
   3710..4501    +  CDS            SmR: aminoglycoside adenylyltransferase (Murphy, 1985); aadA; confers resistance to spectinomycin and streptomycin
   4594..5182    +  rep_origin     ori: high-copy-number ColE1/pMB1/pBR322/pUC origin of replication
>Addgene plasmid #82814 | pDONR223_MAPK7_p.T28I | addgene full sequence | sequence record 162282 | Addgene NGS result
CTTTCCTGCGTTATCCCCTGATTCTGTGGATAACCGTATTACCGCCTTTGAGTGAGCTGATACCGCTCGC
CGCAGCCGAACGACCGAGCGCAGCGAGTCAGTGAGCGAGGAAGCGGAAGAGCGCCCAATACGCAAACCGC
CTCTCCCCGCGCGTTGGCCGATTCATTAATGCAGCTGGCACGACAGGTTTCCCGACTGGAAAGCGGGCAG
TGAGCGCAACGCAATTAATACGCGTACCGCTAGCCAGGAAGAGTTTGTAGAAACGCAAAAAGGCCATCCG
TCAGGATGGCCTTCTGCTTAGTTTGATGCCTGGCAGTTTATGGCGGGCGTCCTGCCCGCCACCCTCCGGG
CCGTTGCTTCACAACGTTCAAATCCGCTCCCGGCGGATTTGTCCTACTCAGGAGAGCGTTCACCGACAAA
CAACAGATAAAACGAAAGGCCCAGTCTTCCGACTGAGCCTTTCGTTTTATTTGATGCCTGGCAGTTCCCT
ACTCTCGCGTTAACGCTAGCATGGATGTTTTCCCAGTCACGACGTTGTAAAACGACGGCCAGTCTTAAGC
TCGGGCCCCAAATAATGATTTTATTTTGACTGATAGTGACCTGTTCGTTGCAACAAATTGATGAGCAATG
CTTTTTTATAATGCCAACTTTGTACAAAAAAGTTGGCACCATGGCCGAGCCTCTGAAGGAGGAAGACGGC
GAGGACGGCTCTGCGGAGCCCCCCGGGCCCGTGAAGGCCGAACCCGCCCACATCGCTGCCTCTGTAGCGG
CCAAGAACCTGGCCCTGCTTAAAGCCCGCTCCTTCGATGTGACCTTTGACGTGGGCGACGAGTACGAGAT
CATCGAGACCATAGGCAACGGGGCCTATGGAGTGGTGTCCTCCGCCCGCCGCCGCCTCACCGGCCAGCAG
GTGGCCATCAAGAAGATCCCTAATGCTTTCGATGTGGTGACCAATGCCAAGCGGACCCTCAGGGAGCTGA
AGATCCTCAAGCACTTTAAACACGACAACATCATCGCCATCAAGGACATCCTGAGGCCCACCGTGCCCTA
TGGCGAATTCAAATCTGTCTACGTGGTCCTGGACCTGATGGAAAGCGACCTGCACCAGATCATCCACTCC
TCACAGCCCCTCACACTGGAACACGTGCGCTACTTCCTGTACCAACTGCTGCGGGGCCTGAAGTACATGC
ACTCGGCTCAGGTCATCCACCGTGACCTGAAGCCCTCCAACCTATTGGTGAATGAGAACTGTGAGCTCAA
GATTGGTGACTTTGGTATGGCTCGTGGCCTGTGCACCTCGCCCGCTGAACATCAGTACTTCATGACTGAG
TATGTGGCCACGCGCTGGTACCGTGCGCCCGAGCTCATGCTCTCTTTGCATGAGTATACACAGGCTATTG
ACCTCTGGTCTGTGGGCTGCATCTTTGGTGAGATGCTGGCCCGGCGCCAGCTCTTCCCAGGCAAAAACTA
TGTACACCAGCTACAGCTCATCATGATGGTGCTGGGTACCCCATCACCAGCCGTGATTCAGGCTGTGGGG
GCTGAGAGGGTGCGGGCCTATATCCAGAGCTTGCCACCACGCCAGCCTGTGCCCTGGGAGACAGTGTACC
CAGGTGCCGACCGCCAGGCCCTATCACTGCTGGGTCGCATGCTGCGTTTTGAGCCCAGCGCTCGCATCTC
AGCAGCTGCTGCCCTTCGCCACCCTTTCCTGGCCAAGTACCATGATCCTGATGATGAGCCTGACTGTGCC
CCGCCCTTTGACTTTGCCTTTGACCGCGAAGCCCTCACTCGGGAGCGCATTAAGGAGGCCATTGTGGCTG
AAATTGAGGACTTCCATGCAAGGCGTGAGGGCATCCGCCAACAGATCCGCTTCCAGCCTTCTCTACAGCC
TGTGGCTAGTGAGCCTGGCTGTCCAGATGTTGAAATGCCCAGTCCCTGGGCTCCCAGTGGGGACTGTGCC
ATGGAGTCTCCACCACCAGCCCCGCCACCATGCCCCGGCCCTGCACCTGACACCATTGATCTGACCCTGC
AGCCACCTCCACCAGTCAGTGAGCCTGCCCCACCAAAGAAAGATGGTGCCATCTCAGACAATACTAAGGC
TGCCCTTAAAGCTGCCCTGCTCAAGTCTTTGAGGAGCCGGCTCAGAGATGGCCCCAGCGCACCCCTGGAG
GCTCCTGAGCCTCGGAAGCCGGTGACAGCCCAGGAGCGCCAGCGGGAGCGGGAGGAGAAGCGGCGGAGGC
GGCAAGAACGAGCCAAGGAGCGGGAGAAACGGCGGCAGGAGCGGGAGCGAAAGGAACGGGGGGCTGGGGC
CTCTGGGGGCCCCTCCACTGACCCCTTGGCTGGACTAGTGCTCAGTGACAATGACAGAAGCCTGTTGGAA
CGCTGGACTCGAATGGCCCGGCCCGCAGCCCCAGCCCTCACCTCTGTGCCGGCCCCTGCCCCAGCGCCAA
CGCCAACCCCAACCCCAGTCCAACCTACCAGTCCTCCTCCTGGCCCTGTAGCCCAGCCCACTGGCCCGCA
ACCACAATCTGCGGGCTCTACCTCTGGCCCTGTACCCCAGCCTGCCTGCCCACCCCCTGGCCCTGCACCC
CACCCCACTGGCCCTCCTGGGCCCATCCCTGTCCCCGCGCCACCCCAGATTGCCACCTCCACCAGCCTCC
TGGCTGCCCAGTCACTTGTGCCACCCCCTGGGCTGCCTGGCTCCAGCACCCCAGGAGTTTTGCCTTACTT
CCCACCTGGCCTGCCGCCCCCAGACGCCGGGGGAGCCCCTCAGTCTTCCATGTCAGAGTCACCTGATGTC
AACCTTGTGACCCAGCAGCTATCTAAGTCACAGGTGGAGGACCCCCTGCCCCCTGTGTTCTCAGGCACAC
CAAAGGGCAGTGGGGCTGGCTACGGTGTTGGCTTTGACCTGGAGGAATTCTTAAACCAGTCTTTCGACAT
GGGCGTGGCTGATGGGCCACAGGATGGCCAGGCAGATTCAGCCTCTCTCTCAGCCTCCCTGCTTGCTGAC
TGGCTCGAAGGCCATGGCATGAACCCTGCCGATATTGAGTCCCTGCAGCGTGAGATCCAGATGGACTCCC
CAATGCTGCTGGCTGACCTGCCTGACCTCCAGGACCCCTAGAACCCAGCTTTCTTGTACAAAGTTGGCAT
TATAAGAAAGCATTGCTTATCAATTTGTTGCAACGAACAGGTCACTATCAGTCAAAATAAAATCATTATT
TGCCATCCAGCTGATATCCCCTATAGTGAGTCGTATTACATGGTCATAGCTGTTTCCTGGCAGCTCTGGC
CCGTGTCTCAAAATCTCTGATGTTACATTGCACAAGATAAAAATATATCATCATGCCTCCTCTAGACCAG
CCAGGACAGAAATGCCTCGACTTCGCTGCTACCCAAGGTTGCCGGGTGACGCACACCGTGGAAACGGATG
AAGGCACGAACCCAGTGGACATAAGCCTGTTCGGTTCGTAAGCTGTAATGCAAGTAGCGTATGCGCTCAC
GCAACTGGTCCAGAACCTTGACCGAACGCAGCGGTGGTAACGGCGCAGTGGCGGTTTTCATGGCTTGTTA
TGACTGTTTTTTTGGGGTACAGTCTATGCCTCGGGCATCCAAGCAGCAAGCGCGTTACGCCGTGGGTCGA
TGTTTGATGTTATGGAGCAGCAACGATGTTACGCAGCAGGGCAGTCGCCCTAAAACAAAGTTAAACATTA
TGAGGGAAGCGGTGATCGCCGAAGTATCGACTCAACTATCAGAGGTAGTTGGCGTCATCGAGCGCCATCT
CGAACCGACGTTGCTGGCCGTACATTTGTACGGCTCCGCAGTGGATGGCGGCCTGAAGCCACACAGTGAT
ATTGATTTGCTGGTTACGGTGACCGTAAGGCTTGATGAAACAACGCGGCGAGCTTTGATCAACGACCTTT
TGGAAACTTCGGCTTCCCCTGGAGAGAGCGAGATTCTCCGCGCTGTAGAAGTCACCATTGTTGTGCACGA
CGACATCATTCCGTGGCGTTATCCAGCTAAGCGCGAACTGCAATTTGGAGAATGGCAGCGCAATGACATT
CTTGCAGGTATCTTCGAGCCAGCCACGATCGACATTGATCTGGCTATCTTGCTGACAAAAGCAAGAGAAC
ATAGCGTTGCCTTGGTAGGTCCAGCGGCGGAGGAACTCTTTGATCCGGTTCCTGAACAGGATCTATTTGA
GGCGCTAAATGAAACCTTAACGCTATGGAACTCGCCGCCCGACTGGGCTGGCGATGAGCGAAATGTAGTG
CTTACGTTGTCCCGCATTTGGTACAGCGCAGTAACCGGCAAAATCGCGCCGAAGGATGTCGCTGCCGACT
GGGCAATGGAGCGCCTGCCGGCCCAGTATCAGCCCGTCATACTTGAAGCTAGACAGGCTTATCTTGGACA
AGAAGAAGATCGCTTGGCCTCGCGCGCAGATCAGTTGGAAGAATTTGTCCACTACGTGAAAGGCGAGATC
ACCAAGGTAGTCGGCAAATAACCCTCGAGCCACCCATGACCAAAATCCCTTAACGTGAGTTACGCGTCGT
TCCACTGAGCGTCAGACCCCGTAGAAAAGATCAAAGGATCTTCTTGAGATCCTTTTTTTCTGCGCGTAAT
CTGCTGCTTGCAAACAAAAAAACCACCGCTACCAGCGGTGGTTTGTTTGCCGGATCAAGAGCTACCAACT
CTTTTTCCGAAGGTAACTGGCTTCAGCAGAGCGCAGATACCAAATACTGTTCTTCTAGTGTAGCCGTAGT
TAGGCCACCACTTCAAGAACTCTGTAGCACCGCCTACATACCTCGCTCTGCTAATCCTGTTACCAGTGGC
TGCTGCCAGTGGCGATAAGTCGTGTCTTACCGGGTTGGACTCAAGACGATAGTTACCGGATAAGGCGCAG
CGGTCGGGCTGAACGGGGGGTTCGTGCACACAGCCCAGCTTGGAGCGAACGACCTACACCGAACTGAGAT
ACCTACAGCGTGAGCTATGAGAAAGCGCCACGCTTCCCGAAGGGAGAAAGGCGGACAGGTATCCGGTAAG
CGGCAGGGTCGGAACAGGAGAGCGCACGAGGGAGCTTCCAGGGGGAAACGCCTGGTATCTTTATAGTCCT
GTCGGGTTTCGCCACCTCTGACTTGAGCGTCGATTTTTGTGATGCTCGTCAGGGGGGCGGAGCCTATGGA
AAAACGCCAGCAACGCGGCCTTTTTACGGTTCCTGGCCTTTTGCTGGCCTTTTGCTCACATGTT
