>Addgene plasmid #82814 | pDONR223_MAPK7_p.T28I | depositor partial sequence | sequence record 157540 | Insert sequence
ATGGCCGAGCCTCTGAAGGAGGAAGACGGCGAGGACGGCTCTGCGGAGCCCCCCGGGCCCGTGAAGGCCG
AACCCGCCCACATCGCTGCCTCTGTAGCGGCCAAGAACCTGGCCCTGCTTAAAGCCCGCTCCTTCGATGT
GACCTTTGACGTGGGCGACGAGTACGAGATCATCGAGACCATAGGCAACGGGGCCTATGGAGTGGTGTCC
TCCGCCCGCCGCCGCCTCACCGGCCAGCAGGTGGCCATCAAGAAGATCCCTAATGCTTTCGATGTGGTGA
CCAATGCCAAGCGGACCCTCAGGGAGCTGAAGATCCTCAAGCACTTTAAACACGACAACATCATCGCCAT
CAAGGACATCCTGAGGCCCACCGTGCCCTATGGCGAATTCAAATCTGTCTACGTGGTCCTGGACCTGATG
GAAAGCGACCTGCACCAGATCATCCACTCCTCACAGCCCCTCACACTGGAACACGTGCGCTACTTCCTGT
ACCAACTGCTGCGGGGCCTGAAGTACATGCACTCGGCTCAGGTCATCCACCGTGACCTGAAGCCCTCCAA
CCTATTGGTGAATGAGAACTGTGAGCTCAAGATTGGTGACTTTGGTATGGCTCGTGGCCTGTGCACCTCG
CCCGCTGAACATCAGTACTTCATGACTGAGTATGTGGCCACGCGCTGGTACCGTGCGCCCGAGCTCATGC
TCTCTTTGCATGAGTATACACAGGCTATTGACCTCTGGTCTGTGGGCTGCATCTTTGGTGAGATGCTGGC
CCGGCGCCAGCTCTTCCCAGGCAAAAACTATGTACACCAGCTACAGCTCATCATGATGGTGCTGGGTACC
CCATCACCAGCCGTGATTCAGGCTGTGGGGGCTGAGAGGGTGCGGGCCTATATCCAGAGCTTGCCACCAC
GCCAGCCTGTGCCCTGGGAGACAGTGTACCCAGGTGCCGACCGCCAGGCCCTATCACTGCTGGGTCGCAT
GCTGCGTTTTGAGCCCAGCGCTCGCATCTCAGCAGCTGCTGCCCTTCGCCACCCTTTCCTGGCCAAGTAC
CATGATCCTGATGATGAGCCTGACTGTGCCCCGCCCTTTGACTTTGCCTTTGACCGCGAAGCCCTCACTC
GGGAGCGCATTAAGGAGGCCATTGTGGCTGAAATTGAGGACTTCCATGCAAGGCGTGAGGGCATCCGCCA
ACAGATCCGCTTCCAGCCTTCTCTACAGCCTGTGGCTAGTGAGCCTGGCTGTCCAGATGTTGAAATGCCC
AGTCCCTGGGCTCCCAGTGGGGACTGTGCCATGGAGTCTCCACCACCAGCCCCGCCACCATGCCCCGGCC
CTGCACCTGACACCATTGATCTGACCCTGCAGCCACCTCCACCAGTCAGTGAGCCTGCCCCACCAAAGAA
AGATGGTGCCATCTCAGACAATACTAAGGCTGCCCTTAAAGCTGCCCTGCTCAAGTCTTTGAGGAGCCGG
CTCAGAGATGGCCCCAGCGCACCCCTGGAGGCTCCTGAGCCTCGGAAGCCGGTGACAGCCCAGGAGCGCC
AGCGGGAGCGGGAGGAGAAGCGGCGGAGGCGGCAAGAACGAGCCAAGGAGCGGGAGAAACGGCGGCAGGA
GCGGGAGCGAAAGGAACGGGGGGCTGGGGCCTCTGGGGGCCCCTCCACTGACCCCTTGGCTGGACTAGTG
CTCAGTGACAATGACAGAAGCCTGTTGGAACGCTGGACTCGAATGGCCCGGCCCGCAGCCCCAGCCCTCA
CCTCTGTGCCGGCCCCTGCCCCAGCGCCAACGCCAACCCCAACCCCAGTCCAACCTACCAGTCCTCCTCC
TGGCCCTGTAGCCCAGCCCACTGGCCCGCAACCACAATCTGCGGGCTCTACCTCTGGCCCTGTACCCCAG
CCTGCCTGCCCACCCCCTGGCCCTGCACCCCACCCCACTGGCCCTCCTGGGCCCATCCCTGTCCCCGCGC
CACCCCAGATTGCCACCTCCACCAGCCTCCTGGCTGCCCAGTCACTTGTGCCACCCCCTGGGCTGCCTGG
CTCCAGCACCCCAGGAGTTTTGCCTTACTTCCCACCTGGCCTGCCGCCCCCAGACGCCGGGGGAGCCCCT
CAGTCTTCCATGTCAGAGTCACCTGATGTCAACCTTGTGACCCAGCAGCTATCTAAGTCACAGGTGGAGG
ACCCCCTGCCCCCTGTGTTCTCAGGCACACCAAAGGGCAGTGGGGCTGGCTACGGTGTTGGCTTTGACCT
GGAGGAATTCTTAAACCAGTCTTTCGACATGGGCGTGGCTGATGGGCCACAGGATGGCCAGGCAGATTCA
GCCTCTCTCTCAGCCTCCCTGCTTGCTGACTGGCTCGAAGGCCATGGCATGAACCCTGCCGATATTGAGT
CCCTGCAGCGTGAGATCCAGATGGACTCCCCAATGCTGCTGGCTGACCTGCCTGACCTCCAGGACCCCTG
A
